Addgene plasmid #40421: LRRK2_1867_2161_F1908A_L1936R_I2131Q
Depositing lab: Michael J Fox Foundation MJFF. Depositing organization: Michael J Fox Foundation.
Backbone
  Vector backbone: pEMB017
  Backbone manufacturer: Emerald
  Vector type: Baculovirus
Growth in bacteria
  Bacterial resistance: Ampicillin, 100 μg/mL
  Growth temperature: 37°C
  Growth strain: Top10
  Copy number: High Copy
Gene/Insert
  Gene/Insert name: LRRK2
  Species: H. sapiens (human)
  Mutation: aa1867_2161; F1908A, L1936R, I2131Q
  Entrez Gene: LRRK2 (a.k.a. AURA17, DARDARIN, PARK8, RIPK7, ROCO2)
  Promoter: polH
  Tag / fusion protein: HisTev (N terminal on insert); GST-Tev (N terminal on insert)
  Cloning method: Restriction Enzyme; 5′ cloning site BamHI (destroyed during cloning); 3′ cloning site HindIII (destroyed during cloning)
  Sequencing primers: 5′ DSP2466For:GAATTTCGTCGACAGATC; 3′ DSP2466Rev:AATAACCCGGATCAGCTT
Terms and licenses: Academic/Nonprofit Terms; Industry Terms
How to cite: LRRK2_1867_2161_F1908A_L1936R_I2131Q was a gift from Michael J Fox Foundation MJFF (Addgene plasmid # 40421 ; http://n2t.net/addgene:40421 ; RRID:Addgene_40421)
