[The description below was written by a language model from this plasmid's Addgene catalogue record and pLannotate feature annotations shown in this document.]
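Description:
LRRK2_1867_2161_F1908A_L1936R_I2131Q is a 9,085-bp baculovirus transfer plasmid built on the pEMB017 backbone (Emerald) for producing a fragment of human LRRK2 in insect cells. It is propagated in E. coli as a high-copy plasmid through a ColE1/pUC-type origin with ampicillin selection (AmpR under its own bla promoter). An f1 phage origin and a remnant of lacZα are also present. The expression region is flanked by AcMNPV sequences, lef2 and ORF603 on one side and the ORF1629 recombination region on the other. These provide the homology arms through which the cassette is recombined into the polyhedrin locus of baculoviral DNA to generate recombinant virus.

The payload is driven by the very late polyhedrin (polH) promoter and encodes Schistosoma japonicum GST followed by LRRK2 residues 1867–2161, carrying the substitutions F1908A, L1936R and I2131Q. The record does not state the purpose of these mutations. The catalogue lists HisTev and GST-Tev as N-terminal tags, implying affinity purification with TEV protease removal of the tag. The feature table confirms the upstream GST, but the only His stretch it annotates lies just downstream of the LRRK2 fragment. It is unclear from the table whether that stretch is in frame with the insert or whether an N-terminal His tag went unannotated. Divergently oriented from the polH cassette, a p6.9 late promoter drives E. coli β-glucuronidase (GUS), a reporter that can be used to identify recombinant virus. The construct is suited to recombinant expression and purification of this LRRK2 fragment, which comes from a gene also known as PARK8.
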