Features (pLannotate 1.2.2; 15 found; start..end, strand, type, name):
    329..453     +  CDS            lef2: baculovirus late expression factor 2
    491..1096    +  CDS            ORF603: baculovirus ORF603 protein
   1167..2972    -  CDS            GUS: β-glucuronidase; uidA (or gusA) from E. coli
   2987..3302    -  promoter       p6.9 promoter: Autographa californica p6.9; baculovirus late basic protein promoter
   3317..3408    +  promoter       polyhedrin promoter: polh from Autographa californica; promoter for the baculovirus polyhedrin gene
   3469..4122    +  CDS            GST26_SCHJA: Experimental evidence at protein level: Swiss-Prot protein existence level 1. GST isoenzymes appear to play a central role in the parasite detoxification system. Other functions are also suspected including a role in increasing the solubility of haematin in the parasite gut. From Schistosoma japonicum (Blood fluke).
   4222..5106    +  CDS            LRRK2 (fragment): LRRK2_HUMAN - Also known as PARK8. Experimental evidence at protein level: Swiss-Prot protein existence level 1. Serine/threonine-protein kinase which phosphorylates a broad range of proteins involved in multiple processes such as neuronal plasticity, autophagy, and vesicle trafficking (PubMed:20949042, PubMed:22012985, PubMed:26824392, PubMed:29125462, PubMed:28720718, PubMed:29127255, PubMed:30398148, PubMed:29212815, PubMed:30635421, PubMed:21850687, PubMed:23395371, PubMed:17114044, PubMed:24687852, PubMed:26014385, PubMed:25201882). Is a key regulator of RAB GTPases by regulating the GTP/
   5135..5152    +  CDS            9xHis (fragment): 9xHis affinity tag
   5189..6546    +  misc_recomb    baculovirus recombination region (ORF1629): contains part of ORF1629
   6544..6621    -  CDS            P61 (fragment): P78_NPVAC - Experimental evidence at protein level: Swiss-Prot protein existence level 1. Plays a role in the transport of the nucleocapsids from the cytoplasm toward the host nucleus together with the host actin- polymerizing Arp2/3 complex. From Autographa californica nuclear polyhedrosis virus (AcMNPV).
   6809..7397    -  rep_origin     ori: high-copy-number ColE1/pMB1/pBR322/pUC origin of replication
   7568..8428    -  CDS            AmpR: β-lactamase; bla; confers resistance to ampicillin, carbenicillin, and related antibiotics
   8429..8533    -  promoter       AmpR promoter: bla
   8560..9015    +  rep_origin     f1 ori (sequence partly withheld): f1 bacteriophage origin of replication; arrow indicates direction of (+) strand synthesis
   9020..1       -  CDS            lacZα (fragment) (across the origin): LacZα fragment of β-galactosidase; lacZ fragment
>Addgene plasmid #40421 | LRRK2_1867_2161_F1908A_L1936R_I2131Q | depositor full sequence | sequence record 52098 | LRRK2_1867_2161_F1908A_L1936R_I2131Q sequence 9085 bps
GGAACGGCTCCGCCCACTATTAATGAAATTAAAAATTCCAATTTTAAAAAACGCAGCAAGAGAAACATTT
GTATGAAAGAATGCGTAGAAGGAAAGAAAAATGTCGTCGACATGCTGAACAACAAGATTAATATGCCTCC
GTGTATAAAAAAAATATTGAACGATTTGAAAGAAAACAATGTACCGCGCGGCGGTATGTACAGGAAGAGG
TTTATACTAAACTGTTACATTGCAAACGTGGTTTCGTGTGCCAAGTGTGAAAACCGATGTTTAATCAAGG
CTCTGACGCATTTCTACAACCACGACTCCAAGTGTGTGGGTGAAGTCATGCATCTTTTAATCAAATCCCA
AGATGTGTATAAACCACCAAACTGCCAAAAAATGAAAACTGTCGACAAGCTCTGTCCGTTTGCTGGCAAC
TGCAAGGGTCTCAATCCTATTTGTAATTATTGAATAATAAAACAATTATAAATGCTAAATTTGTTTTTTA
TTAACGATACAAACCAAACGCAACAAGAACATTTGTAGTATTATCTATAATTGAAAACGCGTAGTTATAA
TCGCTGAGGTAATATTTAAAATCATTTTCAAATGATTCACAGTTAATTTGCGACAATATAATTTTATTTT
CACATAAACTAGACGCCTTGTCGTCTTCTTCTTCGTATTCCTTCTCTTTTTCATTTTTCTCTTCATAAAA
ATTAACATAGTTATTATCGTATCCATATATGTATCTATCGTATAGAGTAAATTTTTTGTTGTCATAAATA
TATATGTCTTTTTTAATGGGGTGTATAGTACCGCTGCGCATAGTTTTTCTGTAATTTACAACAGTGCTAT
TTTCTGGTAGTTCTTCGGAGTGTGTTGCTTTAATTATTAAATTTATATAATCAATGAATTTGGGATCGTC
GGTTTTGTACAATATGTTGCCGGCATAGTACGCAGCTTCTTCTAGTTCAATTACACCATTTTTTAGCAGC
ACCGGATTAACATAACTTTCCAAAATGTTGTACGAACCGTTAAACAAAAACAGTTCACCTCCCTTTTCTA
TACTATTGTCTGCGAGCAGTTGTTTGTTGTTAAAAATAACAGCCATTGTAATGAGACGCACAAACTAATA
TCACAAACTGGAAATGTCTATCAATATATAGTTGCTGATCAGATCCTCATTGTTTGCCTCCCTGCTGCGG
TTTTTCACCGAAGTTCATGCCAGTCCAGCGTTTTTGCAGCAGAAAAGCCGCCGACTTCGGTTTGCGGTCG
CGAGTGAAGATCCCTTTCTTGTTACCGCCAACGCGCAATATGCCTTGCGAGGTCGCAAAATCGGCGAAAT
TCCATACCTGTTCACCGACGACGGCGCTGACGCGATCAAAGACGCGGTGATACATATCCAGCCATGCACA
CTGATACTCTTCACTCCACATGTCGGTGTACATTGAGTGCAGCCCGGCTAACGTATCCACGCCGTATTCG
GTGATGATAATCGGCTGATGCAGTTTCTCCTGCCAGGCCAGAAGTTCTTTTTCCAGTACCTTCTCTGCCG
TTTCCAAATCGCCGCTTTGGACATACCATCCGTAATAACGGTTCAGGCACAGCACATCAAAGAGATCGCT
GATGGTATCGGTGTGAGCGTCGCAGAACATTACATTGACGCAGGTGATCGGACGCGTCGGGTCGAGTTTA
CGCGTTGCTTCCGCCAGTGGCGCGAAATATTCCCGTGCACCTTGCGGACGGGTATCCGGTTCGTTGGCAA
TACTCCACATCACCACGCTTGGGTGGTTTTTGTCACGCGCTATCAGCTCTTTAATCGCCTGTAAGTGCGC
TTGCTGAGTTTCCCCGTTGACTGCCTCTTCGCTGTACAGTTCTTTCGGCTTGTTGCCCGCTTCGAAACCA
ATGCCTAAAGAGAGCGAAAAGCCGACAGCAGCAGTTTCATCAATCACCACGATGCCATGTTCATCTGCCC
AGTCGAGCATCTCTTCAGCGTAAGGGTAATGCGAGGTACGGTAGGAGTTGGCCCCAATCCAGTCCATTAA
TGCGTGGTCGTGCACCATCAGCACGTTATCGAATCCTTTGCCACGTAAGTCCGCATCTTCATGACGACCA
AAGCCAGTAAAGTAGAACGGTTTGTGGTTAATCAGGAACTGTTGGCCCTTCACTGCCACTGACCGGATGC
CGACGCGAAGCGGGTAGATATCACACTCTGTCTGGCTTTTGGCTGTGACGCACAGTTCATAGAGATAACC
TTCACCCGGTTGCCAGAGGTGCGGATTCACCACTTGCAAAGTCCCGCTAGTGCCTTGTCCAGTTGCAACC
ACCTGTTGATCCGCATCACGCAGTTCAACGCTGACATCACCATTGGCCACCACCTGCCAGTCAACAGACG
CGTGGTTACAGTCTTGCGCGACATGCGTCACCACGGTGATATCGTCCACCCAGGTGTTCGGCGTGGTGTA
GAGCATTACGCTGCGATGGATTCCGGCATAGTTAAAGAAATCATGGAAGTAAGACTGCTTTTTCTTGCCG
TTTTCGTCGGTAATCACCATTCCCGGCGGGATAGTCTGCCAGTTCAGTTCGTTGTTCACACAAACGGTGA
TACGTACACTTTTCCCGGCAATAACATACGGCGTGACATCGGCTTCAAATGGCGTATAGCCGCCCTGATG
CTCCATCACTTCCTGATTATTGACCCACACTTTGCCGTAATGAGTGACCGCATCGAAACGCAGCACGATA
CGCTGGCCTGCCCAACCTTTCGGTATAAAGACTTCGCGCTGATACCAGACGTTGCCCGCATAATTACGAA
TATCTGCATCGGCGAACTGATCGTTAAAACTGCCTGGCACAGCAATTGCCCGGCTTTCTTGTAACGCGCT
TTCCCACCAACGCTGATCAATTCCACAGTTTTCGCGATCCAGACTGAATGCCCACAGGCCGTCGAGTTTT
TTGATTTCACGGGTTGGGGTTTCTACAGGACGGACCATATTTATAGGTGTAATTTATGTAGCTGTAATTT
TTACCTTATTAATATTTTTTACGCTTTGCATTCGACGACTGAACTCCCAAATATATGTTTAACTCGTCTT
GGTCGTTTGAATTTTTGTTGCTGTGTTTCCTAATATTTTCCATCACCTTAAATATGTTATTGTAATCCTC
AATGTTGAACTTGCAATTGGACACGGCATAGTTTTCCATAGTCGTGTAAAACATGGTATTGGCTGCATTG
TAATACATCCGACTGAGCGGGTACGGATCTATGTGTTTGAGCAGCCTGTTCAAAAACTCTGCATCGTCGC
AAAACGGAATTTCGTCGACAGATCTGATCATGGAGATAATTAAAATGATAACCATCTCGCAAATAAATAA
GTATTTTACTGTTTTCGTAACAGTTTTGTAATAAAAAAACCTATAAATATAGGATCTATGCACCACCATC
ACCACCATCACCACGAGAACCTTTATTTCCAAGGATCAATGGCACCGATCCTGGGGTATTGGAAGATCAA
GGGCCTAGTGCAGCCCACTCGTCTGCTCCTGGAGTACCTAGAAGAGAAGTATGAGGAGCACCTTTATGAG
CGGGACGAGGGTGACAAGTGGCGCAATAAGAAATTCGAGCTAGGCTTGGAATTCCCCAATCTGCCTTATT
ACATCGATGGCGACGTTAAGTTGACTCAGTCCATGGCCATCATCCGCTACATCGCCGACAAGCACAATAT
GCTAGGCGGGTGCCCGAAGGAGCGAGCTGAGATCTCTATGTTGGAAGGGGCCGTGCTGGATATCCGCTAC
GGCGTGAGCCGCATTGCATACTCAAAGGATTTCGAGACCCTCAAGGTTGACTTCCTGTCAAAGCTGCCTG
AAATGCTAAAGATGTTCGAAGACCGTCTCTGTCATAAGACCTACCTGAACGGGGACCACGTGACACACCC
GGACTTTATGTTGTATGACGCTCTGGACGTCGTGCTTTATATGGACCCTATGTGCCTGGACGCTTTTCCC
AAACTAGTGTGTTTCAAGAAACGTATCGAAGCTATCCCTCAGATTGATAAGTACCTGAAGTCCTCAAAGT
ACATCGCCTGGCCCCTTCAAGGTTGGCAAGCCACATTTGGCGGTGGCGACCATCCTCCCAAGTCAGACCT
AGTGCCTAGGCACAACCAGACCAGCCTATATAAGAAAGCCGGGTCAGCTGCCGCTGTGCTGGAGGAGAAC
CTGTATTTCCAGGGCGGATCCAACATCATGCTCAACAACGATGAGCTCGAATTTGAACAAGCTCCAGAAT
TCCTGCTCGGCGACGGCTCTTTCGGCTCCGTATACCGTGCTGCTTATGAAGGCGAAGAAGTCGCCGTAAA
GATCGCTAACAAGCACACCTCGCTCCGTCTGCTCCGTCAGGAACTGGTCGTTCTGTGTCATCTGCACCAT
CCGAGCCTCATCTCCCTGCGTGCCGCTGGCATCCGTCCTCGTATGCTGGTGATGGAGCTGGCATCCAAGG
GCTCTCTCGACCGCCTGCTGCAGCAGGACAAGGCTTCTCTGACCCGTACTCTGCAGCATCGTATCGCTCT
GCATGTAGCTGACGGCCTGCGTTATCTTCATTCTGCAATGATCATTTATCGCGACCTGAAACCTCATAAT
GTACTGCTGTTTACTCTGTACCCGAACGCTGCCATCATCGCTAAGATTGCAGACTATGGTATTGCGCAGT
ACTGCTGCCGCATGGGCATTAAAACAAGCGAAGGTACGCCGGGTTTCCGTGCTCCAGAAGTGGCTCGTGG
CAACGTTATTTACAACCAGCAAGCTGACGTTTACTCGTTCGGTCTGCTCCTGTACGATATCCTGACTACC
GGCGGCCGTATCGTAGAAGGTCTGAAGTTCCCTAACGAATTCGACGAACTGGAAATCCAGGGCAAGCTGC
CAGACCCGGTTAAAGAATACGGTTGCGCTCCGTGGCCGATGGTAGAGAAGCTCATCAAACAGTGCCTTAA
AGAAAACCCTCAGGAACGTCCAACCTCTGCTCAAGTGTTCGACCAGCTTAACAGCGCTGAACTCGTCTGT
CTGACTCGCCGTATTCTCCTGCCTAAGAATGTTATCGTGGAATGTATGGTTGCTACTCACCATAACTGAT
GATAAGCTTTAGTAAGCACTCGAGCACCACCACCACCACCACTAACCTAGGTAGCTGAGCGCATGCAAGC
TGATCCGGGTTATTAGTACATTTATTAAGCGCTAGATTCTGTGCGTTGTTGATTTACAGACAATTGTTGT
ACGTATTTTAATAATTCATTAAATTTATAATCTTTAGGGTGGTATGTTAGAGCGAAAATCAAATGATTTT
CAGCGTCTTTATATCTGAATTTAAATATTAAATCCTCAATAGATTTGTAAAATAGGTTTCGATTAGTTTC
AAACAAGGGTTGTTTTTCCGAACCGATGGCTGGACTATCTAATGGATTTTCGCTCAACGCCACAAAACTT
GCCAAATCTTGTAGCAGCAATCTAGCTTTGTCGATATTCGTTTGTGTTTTGTTTTGTAATAAAGGTTCGA
CGTCGTTCAAAATATTATGCGCTTTTGTATTTCTTTCATCACTGTCGTTAGTGTACAATTGACTCGACGT
AAACACGTTAAATAGAGCTTGGACATATTTAACATCGGGCGTGTTAGCTTTATTAGGCCGATTATCGTCG
TCGTCCCAACCCTCGTCGTTAGAAGTTGCTTCCGAAGACGATTTTGCCATAGCCACACGACGCCTATTAA
TTGTGTCGGCTAACACGTCCGCGATCAAATTTGTAGTTGAGCTTTTTGGAATTATTTCTGATTGCGGGCG
TTTTTGGGCGGGTTTCAATCTAACTGTGCCCGATTTTAATTCAGACAACACGTTAGAAAGCGATGGTGCA
GGCGGTGGTAACATTTCAGACGGCAAATCTACTAATGGCGGCGGTGGTGGAGCTGATGATAAATCTACCA
TCGGTGGAGGCGCAGGCGGGGCTGGCGGCGGAGGCGGAGGCGGAGGTGGTGGCGGTGATGCAGACGGCGG
TTTAGGCTCAAATGTCTCTTTAGGCAACACAGTCGGCACCTCAACTATTGTACTGGTTTCGGGCGCCGTT
TTTGGTTTGACCGGTCTGAGACGAGTGCGATTTTTTTCGTTTCTAATAGCTTCCAACAATTGTTGTCTGT
CGTCTAAAGGTGCAGCGGGTTGAGGTTCCGTCGGCATTGGTGGAGCGGGCGGCAATTCAGACATCGATGG
TGGTGGTGGTGGTGGAGGCGCTGGAATGTTAGGCACGGGAGAAGGTGGTGGCGGCGGTGCCGCCGGTATA
ATTTGTTCTGGTTTAGTTTGTTCGCGCACGATTGTGGGCACCGGCGCAGGCGCCGCTGGCTGCACAACGG
AAGGTCGTCTGCTTCGAGGCAGCGCTTGGGGTGGTGGCAATTCAATATTATAATTGGAATACAAATCGTA
AAAATCTGCTATAAGCATTGTAATTTCGCTATCGTTTACCGTGCCGATATTTAACAACCGCTCAATGTAA
GCAATTGTATTGTAAAGAGATTGTCTCAAGCTCGGATCGATCCCGCACGCCGATAACAAGCCTTTTCATT
TTTACTACAGCATTGTAGTGGCGAGACACTTCGCTGTCGTCGAGGTTTAAACGCTTCCTCGCTCACTGAC
TCGCTGCGCTCGGTCGTTCGGCTGCGGCGAGCGGTATCAGCTCACTCAAAGGCGGTAATACGGTTATCCA
CAGAATCAGGGGATAACGCAGGAAAGAACATGTGAGCAAAAGGCCAGCAAAAGGCCAGGAACCGTAAAAA
GGCCGCGTTGCTGGCGTTTTTCCATAGGCTCCGCCCCCCTGACGAGCATCACAAAAATCGACGCTCAAGT
CAGAGGTGGCGAAACCCGACAGGACTATAAAGATACCAGGCGTTTCCCCCTGGAAGCTCCCTCGTGCGCT
CTCCTGTTCCGACCCTGCCGCTTACCGGATACCTGTCCGCCTTTCTCCCTTCGGGAAGCGTGGCGCTTTC
TCATAGCTCACGCTGTAGGTATCTCAGTTCGGTGTAGGTCGTTCGCTCCAAGCTGGGCTGTGTGCACGAA
CCCCCCGTTCAGCCCGACCGCTGCGCCTTATCCGGTAACTATCGTCTTGAGTCCAACCCGGTAAGACACG
ACTTATCGCCACTGGCAGCAGCCACTGGTAACAGGATTAGCAGAGCGAGGTATGTAGGCGGTGCTACAGA
GTTCTTGAAGTGGTGGCCTAACTACGGCTACACTAGAAGGACAGTATTTGGTATCTGCGCTCTGCTGAAG
CCAGTTACCTTCGGAAAAAGAGTTGGTAGCTCTTGATCCGGCAAACAAACCACCGCTGGTAGCGGTGGTT
TTTTTGTTTGCAAGCAGCAGATTACGCGCAGAAAAAAAGGATCTCAAGAAGATCCTTTGATCTTTTCTAC
GGGGTCTGACGCTCAGTGGAACGAAAACTCACGTTAAGGGATTTTGGTCATGAGATTATCAAAAAGGATC
TTCACCTAGATCCTTTTAAATTAAAAATGAAGTTTTAAATCAATCTAAAGTATATATGAGTAAACTTGGT
CTGACAGTTACCAATGCTTAATCAGTGAGGCACCTATCTCAGCGATCTGTCTATTTCGTTCATCCATAGT
TGCCTGACTCCCCGTCGTGTAGATAACTACGATACGGGAGGGCTTACCATCTGGCCCCAGTGCTGCAATG
ATACCGCGAGACCCACGCTCACCGGCTCCAGATTTATCAGCAATAAACCAGCCAGCCGGAAGGGCCGAGC
GCAGAAGTGGTCCTGCAACTTTATCCGCCTCCATCCAGTCTATTAATTGTTGCCGGGAAGCTAGAGTAAG
TAGTTCGCCAGTTAATAGTTTGCGCAACGTTGTTGCCATTGCTACAGGCATCGTGGTGTCACGCTCGTCG
TTTGGTATGGCTTCATTCAGCTCCGGTTCCCAACGATCAAGGCGAGTTACATGATCCCCCATGTTGTGCA
AAAAAGCGGTTAGCTCCTTCGGTCCTCCGATCGTTGTCAGAAGTAAGTTGGCCGCAGTGTTATCACTCAT
GGTTATGGCAGCACTGCATAATTCTCTTACTGTCATGCCATCCGTAAGATGCTTTTCTGTGACTGGTGAG
TACTCAACCAAGTCATTCTGAGAATAGTGTATGCGGCGACCGAGTTGCTCTTGCCCGGCGTCAATACGGG
ATAATACCGCGCCACATAGCAGAACTTTAAAAGTGCTCATCATTGGAAAACGTTCTTCGGGGCGAAAACT
CTCAAGGATCTTACCGCTGTTGAGATCCAGTTCGATGTAACCCACTCGTGCACCCAACTGATCTTCAGCA
TCTTTTACTTTCACCAGCGTTTCTGGGTGAGCAAAAACAGGAAGGCAAAATGCCGCAAAAAAGGGAATAA
GGGCGACACGGAAATGTTGAATACTCATACTCTTCCTTTTTCAATATTATTGAAGCATTTATCAGGGTTA
TTGTCTCATGAGCGGATACATATTTGAATGTATTTAGAAAAATAAACAAATAGGGGTTCCGCGCACATTT
CCCCGAAAAGTGCCACCTG
[124 nt withheld, positions 8560-8683]
C
[91 nt withheld, positions 8685-8775]
A
[49 nt withheld, positions 8777-8825]
CCTTTGACGTTGGAGTCCACGTTCTTT
[37 nt withheld, positions 8853-8889]
ACCCTATCTCGGTCTATTCTTTTGATTTATAAGGGATTTTGCCGATTTCGGCCTATTGGTTAAAAAATGA
GCTGATTTAACAAAAATTTAACGCGAATTTTAACAAAATATTAACGTTTACAATTTCCCATTCGCCATTC
AGGCTGCGCAACTGTTGGGAAGGGCGATCGGTGCGGGCCTCTTCGCTATTACGCCA
