>Addgene plasmid #40421 | LRRK2_1867_2161_F1908A_L1936R_I2131Q | addgene partial sequence | sequence record 53156 | DSP2466Rev 5'-AATAACCCGGATCAGCTT-3'
TGGGTGGTGGTGGTGGTGCTCGAGGTGCTTACTAAAGCTTATCATCAGTTATGGTGAGTAGCAACCATAC
ATTCCACGATAACATTCTTAGGCAGGAGAATACGGCGAGTCAGACAGACGAGTTCAGCGCTGTTAAGCTG
GTCGAACACTTGAGCAGAGGTTGGACGTTCCTGAGGGTTTTCTTTAAGGCACTGTTTGATGAGCTTCTCT
ACCATCGGCCACGGAGCGCAACCGTATTCTTTAACCGGGTCTGGCAGCTTGCCCTGGATTTCCAGTTCGT
CGAATTCGTTAGGGAACTTCAGACCTTCTACGATACGGCCGCCGGTAGTCAGGATATCGTACAGGAGCAG
ACCGAACGAGTAAACGTCAGCTTGCTGGTTGTAAATAACGTTGCCACGAGCCACTTCTGGAGCACGGAAA
CCCGGCGTACCTTCGCTTGTTTTAATGCCCATGCGGCAGCAGTACTGCGCAATACCATAGTCTGCAATCT
TAGCGATGATGGCAGCGTTCGGGTACAGAGTAAACAGCAGTACATTATGAGGTTTCAGGTCGCGATAAAT
GATCATTGCAGAATGAAGATAACGCAGGCCGTCAGCTACATGCAGAGCGATACGATGCTGCAGAGTACGG
GTCAGAGAAGCCTTGTCCTGCTGCAGCAGGCGGTCGAGAGAGCCCTTGGATGCCAGCTCCATCACCAGCA
TACGAGGACGGATGCCAGCGGCACGCAGGGAGATGAGGCTCGGATGGTGCAGATGACACAGAACGACCAG
TTCCTGACGGAGCAGACGGAGCGAGGTGTGCTTGTTAGCGATCTTTACGGCGACTTCTTCGCCTTCATAA
GCAGCACGGTATACGGAGCCGAAAGAGCCGTCGCCGAGCAGGAATTCTGGAGCTTGTTCAAATTCGAGCT
CATCGTTGTTGAGCATGATG
