>Addgene plasmid #40421 | LRRK2_1867_2161_F1908A_L1936R_I2131Q | addgene partial sequence | sequence record 53157 | DSP2466For 5'-GAATTTCGTCGACAGATC-3'
AATAAATAAGTATTTTACTGTTTTCGTAACAGTTTTGTAATAAAAAAACCTATAAATATAGGATCTATGC
ACCACCATCACCACCATCACCACGAGAACCTTTATTTCCAAGGATCAATGGCACCGATCCTGGGGTATTG
GAAGATCAAGGGCCTAGTGCAGCCCACTCGTCTGCTCCTGGAGTACCTAGAAGAGAAGTATGAGGAGCAC
CTTTATGAGCGGGACGAGGGTGACAAGTGGCGCAATAAGAAATTCGAGCTAGGCTTGGAATTCCCCAATC
TGCCTTATTACATCGATGGCGACGTTAAGTTGACTCAGTCCATGGCCATCATCCGCTACATCGCCGACAA
GCACAATATGCTAGGCGGGTGCCCGAAGGAGCGAGCTGAGATCTCTATGTTGGAAGGGGCCGTGCTGGAT
ATCCGCTACGGCGTGAGCCGCATTGCATACTCAAAGGATTTCGAGACCCTCAAGGTTGACTTCCTGTCAA
AGCTGCCTGAAATGCTAAAGATGTTCGAAGACCGTCTCTGTCATAAGACCTACCTGAACGGGGACCACGT
GACACACCCGGACTTTATGTTGTATGACGCTCTGGACGTCGTGCTTTATATGGACCCTATGTGCCTGGAC
GCTTTTCCCAAACTAGTGTGTTTCAAGAAACGTATCGAAGCTATCCCTCAGATTGATAAGTACCTGAAGT
CCTCAAAGTACATCGCCTGGCCCCTTCAAGGTTGGCAAGCCACATTTGGCGGTGGCGACCATCCTCCCAA
GTCAGACCTAGTGCCTAGGCACAACCAGACCAGCCTATATAAGAAAGCCGGGTCAGCTGCCGCTGTGCTG
GAGGAGAACCTGTATTTCCAGG
